Addgene plasmid #216601: MECP2 - P376S in pENTR
Purpose: gateway cloning donor vector containing MECP2 ASD mutation
Depositing lab: Douglas Allan & Christopher Loewen. Depositing organization: University of British Columbia.
Backbone
  Vector backbone: pCR8-GW-TOPO
  Backbone manufacturer: GenScript
  Backbone size w/o insert (bp): 2800
  Vector type: Gateway Entry Plasmid
Growth in bacteria
  Bacterial resistance: Spectinomycin, 50 μg/mL
  Growth temperature: 37°C
  Growth strain: DH5alpha
  Copy number: High Copy
Gene/Insert
  Gene/Insert name: MECP2
  Species: H. sapiens (human)
  Insert size (bp): 1500
  Mutation: P376S
  Entrez Gene: MECP2 (a.k.a. AUTSX3, MRX16, MRX79, MRXS13, MRXSL, PPMX, RS, RTS, RTT)
  Cloning method: Gibson Cloning
  Sequencing primers: 5′ M13 fwd; 3′ M13 rev
Terms and licenses: Academic/Nonprofit Terms; Industry Terms: Not Available to Industry
Depositor comments: insert contains a Kozak sequence that encodes a linker for cloning into N-terminal tagging pDEST vectors
How to cite: MECP2 - P376S in pENTR was a gift from Douglas Allan & Christopher Loewen (Addgene plasmid # 216601 ; http://n2t.net/addgene:216601 ; RRID:Addgene_216601)
