[The description below was written by a language model from this plasmid's Addgene catalogue record and pLannotate feature annotations shown in this document.]
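Description:
MECP2 - P376S in pENTR is a Gateway entry plasmid built on the pCR8-GW-TOPO backbone and carrying the human MECP2 coding sequence with a P376S substitution, which the record describes as an autism spectrum disorder-associated mutation. It is maintained in E. coli through a high-copy ColE1/pUC-type origin and selected with spectinomycin via the aadA (SmR) aminoglycoside adenylyltransferase gene. That gene lies downstream of a fragment of the class 1 integron Pc promoter and a short gentamicin-resistance gene remnant. Other small annotated fragments (lacZα, lacI) appear to be backbone remnants rather than functional units. The rrnB T1 and T2 terminators sit upstream of the cloning region, where such terminators typically shield an insert from read-through transcription.

The roughly 1.5 kb MECP2 open reading frame, inserted by Gibson assembly, sits between attL1 and attL2. An LR Clonase reaction can therefore transfer it directionally into any attR-containing destination vector. MECP2 encodes a chromosomal protein that binds methylated CpG DNA and mediates transcriptional repression through histone deacetylase and SIN3A corepressor interactions. The entry clone has no annotated eukaryotic promoter, so expression is meant to come from the chosen destination vector. A T7 promoter lies just outside attL2, on the strand opposite the insert. According to the depositor, the insert includes a Kozak sequence that also reads through as a linker, so the same clone can be used with N-terminal tagging destination vectors. The record does not describe specific downstream assays, but the construct is suited as a donor for making expression clones to assess the functional effect of this MECP2 variant.
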