Features (pLannotate 1.2.2; 12 found; start..end, strand, type, name):
     42..78      -  CDS            lacZα (fragment): LacZα fragment of β-galactosidase; lacZ fragment
     94..193     +  protein_bind   attL1: mutant version of attL; recombination site for the Gateway® LR reaction LR Clonase™
    202..1659    +  CDS            MECP2: MECP2_HUMAN - Experimental evidence at protein level: Swiss-Prot protein existence level 1. Chromosomal protein that binds to methylated DNA. It can bind specifically to a single methyl-CpG pair. It is not influenced by sequences flanking the methyl-CpGs. Mediates transcriptional repression through interaction with histone deacetylase and the corepressor SIN3A. Binds both 5-methylcytosine (5mC) and 5-hydroxymethylcytosine (5hmC)- containing DNA, with a preference for 5-methylcytosine (5mC). From Homo sapiens (Human).
   1666..1765    -  protein_bind   attL2: mutant version of attL; recombination site for the Gateway® LR reaction LR Clonase™
   1783..1801    -  promoter       T7 promoter: promoter for bacteriophage T7 RNA polymerase
   1991..2014    +  promoter       Pc promoter (fragment): intI1 (promoter lies within the coding sequence); class 1 integron promoter
   2190..2246    +  CDS            GmR (fragment): gentamycin acetyltransferase; aacC1; confers resistance to gentamycin
   2253..3044    +  CDS            SmR: aminoglycoside adenylyltransferase (Murphy, 1985); aadA; confers resistance to spectinomycin and streptomycin
   3137..3725    +  rep_origin     ori: high-copy-number ColE1/pMB1/pBR322/pUC origin of replication
   3908..4000    +  CDS            lacI (fragment): lac repressor; lacI; The lac repressor binds to the lac operator to inhibit transcription in E. coli. This inhibition can be relieved by adding lactose or isopropyl-β-D-thiogalactopyranoside (IPTG).
   4055..4082    -  terminator     rrnB T2 terminator: transcription terminator T2 from the E. coli rrnB gene
   4214..4257    +  terminator     rrnB T1 terminator: Escherichia coli rrnB; transcription terminator T1 from the E. coli rrnB gene
>Addgene plasmid #216601 | MECP2 - P376S in pENTR | addgene full sequence | sequence record 427157 | Addgene NGS Result
GCCTGGCAGTTCCCTACTCTCGCGTTAACGCTAGCATGGATGTTTTCCCAGTCACGACGTTGTAAAACGA
CGGCCAGTCTTAAGCTCGGGCCCCAAATAATGATTTTATTTTGACTGATAGTGACCTGTTCGTTGCAACA
AATTGATGAGCAATGCTTTTTTATAATGCCAACTTTGTACAAAAAAGCAGGCTCCGGCACCATGGTAGCT
GGGATGTTAGGGCTCAGGGAAGAAAAGTCAGAAGACCAGGACCTCCAGGGCCTCAAGGACAAACCCCTCA
AGTTTAAAAAGGTGAAGAAAGATAAGAAAGAAGAGAAAGAGGGCAAGCATGAGCCCGTGCAGCCATCAGC
CCACCACTCTGCTGAGCCCGCAGAGGCAGGCAAAGCAGAGACATCAGAAGGGTCAGGCTCCGCCCCGGCT
GTGCCGGAAGCTTCTGCCTCCCCCAAACAGCGGCGCTCCATCATCCGTGACCGGGGACCCATGTATGATG
ACCCCACCCTGCCTGAAGGCTGGACACGGAAGCTTAAGCAAAGGAAATCTGGCCGCTCTGCTGGGAAGTA
TGATGTGTATTTGATCAATCCCCAGGGAAAAGCCTTTCGCTCTAAAGTGGAGTTGATTGCGTACTTCGAA
AAGGTAGGCGACACATCCCTGGACCCTAATGATTTTGACTTCACGGTAACTGGGAGAGGGAGCCCCTCCC
GGCGAGAGCAGAAACCACCTAAGAAGCCCAAATCTCCCAAAGCTCCAGGAACTGGCAGAGGCCGGGGACG
CCCCAAAGGGAGCGGCACCACGAGACCCAAGGCGGCCACGTCAGAGGGTGTGCAGGTGAAAAGGGTCCTG
GAGAAAAGTCCTGGGAAGCTCCTTGTCAAGATGCCTTTTCAAACTTCGCCAGGGGGCAAGGCTGAGGGGG
GTGGGGCCACCACATCCACCCAGGTCATGGTGATCAAACGCCCCGGCAGGAAGCGAAAAGCTGAGGCCGA
CCCTCAGGCCATTCCCAAGAAACGGGGCCGAAAGCCGGGGAGTGTGGTGGCAGCCGCTGCCGCCGAGGCC
AAAAAGAAAGCCGTGAAGGAGTCTTCTATCCGATCTGTGCAGGAGACCGTACTCCCCATCAAGAAGCGCA
AGACCCGGGAGACGGTCAGCATCGAGGTCAAGGAAGTGGTGAAGCCCCTGCTGGTGTCCACCCTCGGTGA
GAAGAGCGGGAAAGGACTGAAGACCTGTAAGAGCCCTGGGCGGAAAAGCAAGGAGAGCAGCCCCAAGGGG
CGCAGCAGCAGCGCCTCCTCACCCCCCAAGAAGGAGCACCACCACCATCACCACCACTCAGAGTCCTCAA
AGGCCCCCGTGCCACTGCTCCCACCCCTGCCCCCACCTCCACCTGAGCCCGAGAGCTCCGAGGACCCCAC
CAGCCCCCCTGAGCCCCAGGACTTGAGCAGCAGCGTCTGCAAAGAGGAGAAGATGCCCAGAGGAGGCTCA
CTGGAGAGCGACGGCTGCCCCAAGGAGCCAGCTAAGACTCAGCCCGCGGTTGCCACCGCCGCCACGGCCG
CAGAAAAGTACAAACACCGAGGGGAGGGAGAGCGCAAAGACATTGTTTCATCCTCCATGCCAAGGCCAAA
CAGAGAGGAGCCTGTGGACAGCCGGACGCCCGTGACCGAGAGAGTTAGCTGATAGACCCAGCTTTCTTGT
ACAAAGTTGGCATTATAAAAAATAATTGCTCATCAATTTGTTGCAACGAACAGGTCACTATCAGTCAAAA
TAAAATCATTATTTGCCATCCAGCTGATATCCCCTATAGTGAGTCGTATTACATGGTCATAGCTGTTTCC
TGGCAGCTCTGGCCCGTGTCTCAAAATCTCTGATGTTACATTGCACAAGATAAAAATATATCATCATGCC
TCCTCTAGACCAGCCAGGACAGAAATGCCTCGACTTCGCTGCTACCCAAGGTTGCCGGGTGACGCACACC
GTGGAAACGGATGAAGGCACGAACCCAGTGGACATAAGCCTGTTCGGTTCGTAAGCTGTAATGCAAGTAG
CGTATGCGCTCACGCAACTGGTCCAGAACCTTGACCGAACGCAGCGGTGGTAACGGCGCAGTGGCGGTTT
TCATGGCTTGTTATGACTGTTTTTTTGGGGTACAGTCTATGCCTCGGGCATCCAAGCAGCAAGCGCGTTA
CGCCGTGGGTCGATGTTTGATGTTATGGAGCAGCAACGATGTTACGCAGCAGGGCAGTCGCCCTAAAACA
AAGTTAAACATTATGAGGGAAGCGGTGATCGCCGAAGTATCGACTCAACTATCAGAGGTAGTTGGCGTCA
TCGAGCGCCATCTCGAACCGACGTTGCTGGCCGTACATTTGTACGGCTCCGCAGTGGATGGCGGCCTGAA
GCCACACAGTGATATTGATTTGCTGGTTACGGTGACCGTAAGGCTTGATGAAACAACGCGGCGAGCTTTG
ATCAACGACCTTTTGGAAACTTCGGCTTCCCCTGGAGAGAGCGAGATTCTCCGCGCTGTAGAAGTCACCA
TTGTTGTGCACGACGACATCATTCCGTGGCGTTATCCAGCTAAGCGCGAACTGCAATTTGGAGAATGGCA
GCGCAATGACATTCTTGCAGGTATCTTCGAGCCAGCCACGATCGACATTGATCTGGCTATCTTGCTGACA
AAAGCAAGAGAACATAGCGTTGCCTTGGTAGGTCCAGCGGCGGAGGAACTCTTTGATCCGGTTCCTGAAC
AGGATCTATTTGAGGCGCTAAATGAAACCTTAACGCTATGGAACTCGCCGCCCGACTGGGCTGGCGATGA
GCGAAATGTAGTGCTTACGTTGTCCCGCATTTGGTACAGCGCAGTAACCGGCAAAATCGCGCCGAAGGAT
GTCGCTGCCGACTGGGCAATGGAGCGCCTGCCGGCCCAGTATCAGCCCGTCATACTTGAAGCTAGACAGG
CTTATCTTGGACAAGAAGAAGATCGCTTGGCCTCGCGCGCAGATCAGTTGGAAGAATTTGTCCACTACGT
GAAAGGCGAGATCACCAAGGTAGTCGGCAAATAACCCTCGAGCCACCCATGACCAAAATCCCTTAACGTG
AGTTACGCGTCGTTCCACTGAGCGTCAGACCCCGTAGAAAAGATCAAAGGATCTTCTTGAGATCCTTTTT
TTCTGCGCGTAATCTGCTGCTTGCAAACAAAAAAACCACCGCTACCAGCGGTGGTTTGTTTGCCGGATCA
AGAGCTACCAACTCTTTTTCCGAAGGTAACTGGCTTCAGCAGAGCGCAGATACCAAATACTGTTCTTCTA
GTGTAGCCGTAGTTAGGCCACCACTTCAAGAACTCTGTAGCACCGCCTACATACCTCGCTCTGCTAATCC
TGTTACCAGTGGCTGCTGCCAGTGGCGATAAGTCGTGTCTTACCGGGTTGGACTCAAGACGATAGTTACC
GGATAAGGCGCAGCGGTCGGGCTGAACGGGGGGTTCGTGCACACAGCCCAGCTTGGAGCGAACGACCTAC
ACCGAACTGAGATACCTACAGCGTGAGCTATGAGAAAGCGCCACGCTTCCCGAAGGGAGAAAGGCGGACA
GGTATCCGGTAAGCGGCAGGGTCGGAACAGGAGAGCGCACGAGGGAGCTTCCAGGGGGAAACGCCTGGTA
TCTTTATAGTCCTGTCGGGTTTCGCCACCTCTGACTTGAGCGTCGATTTTTGTGATGCTCGTCAGGGGGG
CGGAGCCTATGGAAAAACGCCAGCAACGCGGCCTTTTTACGGTTCCTGGCCTTTTGCTGGCCTTTTGCTC
ACATGTTCTTTCCTGCGTTATCCCCTGATTCTGTGGATAACCGTATTACCGCCTTTGAGTGAGCTGATAC
CGCTCGCCGCAGCCGAACGACCGAGCGCAGCGAGTCAGTGAGCGAGGAAGCGGAAGAGCGCCCAATACGC
AAACCGCCTCTCCCCGCGCGTTGGCCGATTCATTAATGCAGCTGGCACGACAGGTTTCCCGACTGGAAAG
CGGGCAGTGAGCGCAACGCAATTAATACGCGTACCGCTAGCCAGGAAGAGTTTGTAGAAACGCAAAAAGG
CCATCCGTCAGGATGGCCTTCTGCTTAGTTTGATGCCTGGCAGTTTATGGCGGGCGTCCTGCCCGCCACC
CTCCGGGCCGTTGCTTCACAACGTTCAAATCCGCTCCCGGCGGATTTGTCCTACTCAGGAGAGCGTTCAC
CGACAAACAACAGATAAAACGAAAGGCCCAGTCTTCCGACTGAGCCTTTCGTTTTATTTGAT
